Addgene plasmid #191234: pCA528 IST1, residues 316-366, C-Cys
Purpose: Bacterial expression for IST1 residues 316-366, contains non-native C-terminal Cysteine for labeling
Depositing lab: Wesley Sundquist. Depositing organization: University of Utah. Publication: Comprehensive analysis of the human ESCRT-III-MIT domain interactome reveals new cofactors for cytokinetic abscission. Wenzel DM, Mackay DR, Skalicky JJ, Paine EL, Miller MS, Ullman KS, Sundquist WI. Elife. 2022 Sep 15;11:e77779. doi: 10.7554/eLife.77779. PubMed 36107470.
Backbone
  Vector backbone: pCA528
  Vector type: Bacterial Expression
Growth in bacteria
  Bacterial resistance: Kanamycin, 50 μg/mL
  Growth temperature: 37°C
  Growth strain: DH5alpha
  Copy number: Unknown
Gene/Insert
  Gene/Insert name: IST1
  Species: H. sapiens (human)
  Mutation: Residues 316-366, contains nonnative C-terminus for labeling
  Entrez Gene: IST1 (a.k.a. CHMP8, OLC1)
  Promoter: T7
  Tag / fusion protein: HIS-SUMO (N terminal on backbone)
  Cloning method: Unknown
  Sequencing primers: 5′ T7 for; 3′ T7 term
Terms and licenses: Academic/Nonprofit Terms; Industry Terms: Not Available to Industry
How to cite: pCA528 IST1, residues 316-366, C-Cys was a gift from Wesley Sundquist (Addgene plasmid # 191234 ; http://n2t.net/addgene:191234 ; RRID:Addgene_191234)
