[The description below was written by a language model from this plasmid's Addgene catalogue record and pLannotate feature annotations shown in this document.]
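Description:
pCA528 IST1, residues 316-366, C-Cys is a bacterial expression plasmid for producing a short C-terminal fragment of human IST1 (also known as CHMP8), an ESCRT-III-like protein needed for efficient abscission during cytokinesis and involved in recruiting VPS4 to the midbody. The pCA528 backbone has a pET-style architecture. It carries a ColE1/pMB1-type origin accompanied by the bom region and the rop gene, an f1 phage origin, and a kanamycin resistance gene (aph(3')-Ia) for selection. A lacI cassette with its own promoter is also present. Short tetracycline-resistance fragments appear to be backbone remnants rather than functional markers.

Expression is driven by a T7 promoter followed immediately by a lac operator and the T7 gene 10 ribosome binding site. Transcription therefore depends on T7 RNA polymerase supplied by the host and is held off by the lac repressor until induction with IPTG. The open reading frame encodes an N-terminal His-SUMO tag from the backbone. The annotation shows the yeast SMT3-derived SUMO module directly upstream of the IST1 fragment, while the leading His tag is listed only in the catalogue entry. SUMO is a cleavable ubiquitin-like fusion partner. A non-native cysteine is appended to the IST1 C-terminus to provide a site for labeling. The His-tag and solubility-tag fragments annotated between the insert and the T7 terminator probably represent vector sequence downstream of the coding region, although the record does not say so. According to the record, the construct is intended for recombinant production of a labelable IST1 peptide, and the associated work examined interactions between ESCRT-III proteins and MIT domains.
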