Features (pLannotate 1.2.2; 20 found; start..end, strand, type, name):
     12..440     +  rep_origin     f1 ori (sequence partly withheld): f1 bacteriophage origin of replication; arrow indicates direction of (+) strand synthesis
    493..550     +  promoter       AmpR promoter (fragment): bla
    559..1374    -  CDS            KanR: aminoglycoside phosphotransferase; aph(3')-Ia; confers resistance to kanamycin in bacteria or G418 (Geneticin®) in eukaryotes
   1496..2084    +  rep_origin     ori: high-copy-number ColE1/pMB1/pBR322/pUC origin of replication
   2270..2409    -  misc_feature   bom: basis of mobility region from pBR322
   2511..2702    -  CDS            rop: Rop protein, which maintains plasmids at low copy number; rop
   2719..3099    +  CDS            YPB1_ECOLX: Protein predicted: Swiss-Prot protein existence level 4. From Escherichia coli.
   3171..3462    -  CDS            TcR (fragment): tetracycline efflux protein; tet; confers resistance to tetracycline
   3477..3498    -  protein_bind   CAP binding site: CAP binding activates transcription in the presence of cAMP. E. coli catabolite activator protein
   3511..4593    -  CDS            lacI: lac repressor; lacI; The lac repressor binds to the lac operator to inhibit transcription in E. coli. This inhibition can be relieved by adding lactose or isopropyl-β-D-thiogalactopyranoside (IPTG).
   4594..4671    -  promoter       lacI promoter: lacI
   4679..4958    -  CDS            TcR (fragment): tetracycline efflux protein; tet; confers resistance to tetracycline
   4980..4998    +  promoter       T7 promoter: promoter for bacteriophage T7 RNA polymerase
   4999..5023    +  protein_bind   lac operator: The lac repressor binds to the lac operator to inhibit transcription in E. coli. This inhibition can be relieved by adding lactose or isopropyl-β-D-thiogalactopyranoside (IPTG). lac repressor encoded by lacI
   5038..5060    +  RBS            RBS: efficient ribosome binding site from bacteriophage T7 gene 10 (Olins and Rangwala, 1989)
   5095..5385    +  CDS            SUMO: cleavable ubiquitin-like protein tag; S. cerevisiae SMT3 (truncated)
   5389..5541    +  CDS            IST1 (fragment): IST1_HUMAN - Also known as KIAA0174. Experimental evidence at protein level: Swiss-Prot protein existence level 1. ESCRT-III-like protein involved in specific functions of the ESCRT machinery. Is required for efficient abscission during cytokinesis, but not for HIV-1 budding. The involvement in the MVB pathway is not established. Involved in recruiting VPS4A and/or VPS4B to the midbody of dividing cells (PubMed:19129479, PubMed:19129480). During late anaphase, involved in nuclear envelope reassembly and mitotic spindle disassembly together with the ESCRT-III complex: IST1 acts by mediating the
   5597..5614    +  CDS            9xHis (fragment): 9xHis affinity tag
   5624..5673    +  CDS            SET1 (fragment): solubility-enhancement tag derived from T7 phage gene 10B
   5681..5728    +  terminator     T7 terminator: transcription terminator for bacteriophage T7 RNA polymerase
>Addgene plasmid #191234 | pCA528 IST1, residues 316-366, C-Cys | addgene full sequence | sequence record 378092 | Addgene NGS Result
TGGCGAATGGG
[124 nt withheld, positions 12-135]
C
[91 nt withheld, positions 137-227]
A
[49 nt withheld, positions 229-277]
CCTTTGACGTTGGAGTCCACGTTCTTT
[37 nt withheld, positions 305-341]
ACCCTATCTCGGTCTATTCTTTTGATTTATAAGGGATTTTGCCGATTTCGGCCTATTGGTTAAAAAATGA
GCTGATTTAACAAAAATTTAACGCGAATTTTAACAAAATATTAACGCTTACAATTTAGGTGGCACTTTTC
GGGGAAATGTGCGCGGAACCCCTATTTGTTTATTTTTCTAAATACATTCAAATATGTATCCGCTCATGAA
TTAATTCTTAGAAAAACTCATCGAGCATCAAATGAAACTGCAATTTATTCATATCAGGATTATCAATACC
ATATTTTTGAAAAAGCCGTTTCTGTAATGAAGGAGAAAACTCACCGAGGCAGTTCCATAGGATGGCAAGA
TCCTGGTATCGGTCTGCGATTCCGACTCGTCCAACATCAATACAACCTATTAATTTCCCCTCGTCAAAAA
TAAGGTTATCAAGTGAGAAATCACCATGAGTGACGACTGAATCCGGTGAGAATGGCAAAAGTTTATGCAT
TTCTTTCCAGACTTGTTCAACAGGCCAGCCATTACGCTCGTCATCAAAATCACTCGCATCAACCAAACCG
TTATTCATTCGTGATTGCGCCTGAGCGAGACGAAATACGCGATCGCTGTTAAAAGGACAATTACAAACAG
GAATCGAATGCAACCGGCGCAGGAACACTGCCAGCGCATCAACAATATTTTCACCTGAATCAGGATATTC
TTCTAATACCTGGAATGCTGTTTTCCCGGGGATCGCAGTGGTGAGTAACCATGCATCATCAGGAGTACGG
ATAAAATGCTTGATGGTCGGAAGAGGCATAAATTCCGTCAGCCAGTTTAGTCTGACCATCTCATCTGTAA
CATCATTGGCAACGCTACCTTTGCCATGTTTCAGAAACAACTCTGGCGCATCGGGCTTCCCATACAATCG
ATAGATTGTCGCACCTGATTGCCCGACATTATCGCGAGCCCATTTATACCCATATAAATCAGCATCCATG
TTGGAATTTAATCGCGGCCTAGAGCAAGACGTTTCCCGTTGAATATGGCTCATAACACCCCTTGTATTAC
TGTTTATGTAAGCAGACAGTTTTATTGTTCATGACCAAAATCCCTTAACGTGAGTTTTCGTTCCACTGAG
CGTCAGACCCCGTAGAAAAGATCAAAGGATCTTCTTGAGATCCTTTTTTTCTGCGCGTAATCTGCTGCTT
GCAAACAAAAAAACCACCGCTACCAGCGGTGGTTTGTTTGCCGGATCAAGAGCTACCAACTCTTTTTCCG
AAGGTAACTGGCTTCAGCAGAGCGCAGATACCAAATACTGTCCTTCTAGTGTAGCCGTAGTTAGGCCACC
ACTTCAAGAACTCTGTAGCACCGCCTACATACCTCGCTCTGCTAATCCTGTTACCAGTGGCTGCTGCCAG
TGGCGATAAGTCGTGTCTTACCGGGTTGGACTCAAGACGATAGTTACCGGATAAGGCGCAGCGGTCGGGC
TGAACGGGGGGTTCGTGCACACAGCCCAGCTTGGAGCGAACGACCTACACCGAACTGAGATACCTACAGC
GTGAGCTATGAGAAAGCGCCACGCTTCCCGAAGGGAGAAAGGCGGACAGGTATCCGGTAAGCGGCAGGGT
CGGAACAGGAGAGCGCACGAGGGAGCTTCCAGGGGGAAACGCCTGGTATCTTTATAGTCCTGTCGGGTTT
CGCCACCTCTGACTTGAGCGTCGATTTTTGTGATGCTCGTCAGGGGGGCGGAGCCTATGGAAAAACGCCA
GCAACGCGGCCTTTTTACGGTTCCTGGCCTTTTGCTGGCCTTTTGCTCACATGTTCTTTCCTGCGTTATC
CCCTGATTCTGTGGATAACCGTATTACCGCCTTTGAGTGAGCTGATACCGCTCGCCGCAGCCGAACGACC
GAGCGCAGCGAGTCAGTGAGCGAGGAAGCGGAAGAGCGCCTGATGCGGTATTTTCTCCTTACGCATCTGT
GCGGTATTTCACACCGCAATGGTGCACTCTCAGTACAATCTGCTCTGATGCCGCATAGTTAAGCCAGTAT
ACACTCCGCTATCGCTACGTGACTGGGTCATGGCTGCGCCCCGACACCCGCCAACACCCGCTGACGCGCC
CTGACGGGCTTGTCTGCTCCCGGCATCCGCTTACAGACAAGCTGTGACCGTCTCCGGGAGCTGCATGTGT
CAGAGGTTTTCACCGTCATCACCGAAACGCGCGAGGCAGCTGCGGTAAAGCTCATCAGCGTGGTCGTGAA
GCGATTCACAGATGTCTGCCTGTTCATCCGCGTCCAGCTCGTTGAGTTTCTCCAGAAGCGTTAATGTCTG
GCTTCTGATAAAGCGGGCCATGTTAAGGGCGGTTTTTTCCTGTTTGGTCACTGATGCCTCCGTGTAAGGG
GGATTTCTGTTCATGGGGGTAATGATACCGATGAAACGAGAGAGGATGCTCACGATACGGGTTACTGATG
ATGAACATGCCCGGTTACTGGAACGTTGTGAGGGTAAACAACTGGCGGTATGGATGCGGCGGGACCAGAG
AAAAATCACTCAGGGTCAATGCCAGCGCTTCGTTAATACAGATGTAGGTGTTCCACAGGGTAGCCAGCAG
CATCCTGCGATGCAGATCCGGAACATAATGGTGCAGGGCGCTGACTTCCGCGTTTCCAGACTTTACGAAA
CACGGAAACCGAAGACCATTCATGTTGTTGCTCAGGTCGCAGACGTTTTGCAGCAGCAGTCGCTTCACGT
TCGCTCGCGTATCGGTGATTCATTCTGCTAACCAGTAAGGCAACCCCGCCAGCCTAGCCGGGTCCTCAAC
GACAGGAGCACGATCATGCGCACCCGTGGGGCCGCCATGCCGGCGATAATGGCCTGCTTCTCGCCGAAAC
GTTTGGTGGCGGGACCAGTGACGAAGGCTTGAGCGAGGGCGTGCAAGATTCCGAATACCGCAAGCGACAG
GCCGATCATCGTCGCGCTCCAGCGAAAGCGGTCCTCGCCGAAAATGACCCAGAGCGCTGCCGGCACCTGT
CCTACGAGTTGCATGATAAAGAAGACAGTCATAAGTGCGGCGACGATAGTCATGCCCCGCGCCCACCGGA
AGGAGCTGACTGGGTTGAAGGCTCTCAAGGGCATCGGTCGAGATCCCGGTGCCTAATGAGTGAGCTAACT
TACATTAATTGCGTTGCGCTCACTGCCCGCTTTCCAGTCGGGAAACCTGTCGTGCCAGCTGCATTAATGA
ATCGGCCAACGCGCGGGGAGAGGCGGTTTGCGTATTGGGCGCCAGGGTGGTTTTTCTTTTCACCAGTGAG
ACGGGCAACAGCTGATTGCCCTTCACCGCCTGGCCCTGAGAGAGTTGCAGCAAGCGGTCCACGCTGGTTT
GCCCCAGCAGGCGAAAATCCTGTTTGATGGTGGTTAACGGCGGGATATAACATGAGCTGTCTTCGGTATC
GTCGTATCCCACTACCGAGATATCCGCACCAACGCGCAGCCCGGACTCGGTAATGGCGCGCATTGCGCCC
AGCGCCATCTGATCGTTGGCAACCAGCATCGCAGTGGGAACGATGCCCTCATTCAGCATTTGCATGGTTT
GTTGAAAACCGGACATGGCACTCCAGTCGCCTTCCCGTTCCGCTATCGGCTGAATTTGATTGCGAGTGAG
ATATTTATGCCAGCCAGCCAGACGCAGACGCGCCGAGACAGAACTTAATGGGCCCGCTAACAGCGCGATT
TGCTGGTGACCCAATGCGACCAGATGCTCCACGCCCAGTCGCGTACCGTCTTCATGGGAGAAAATAATAC
TGTTGATGGGTGTCTGGTCAGAGACATCAAGAAATAACGCCGGAACATTAGTGCAGGCAGCTTCCACAGC
AATGGCATCCTGGTCATCCAGCGGATAGTTAATGATCAGCCCACTGACGCGTTGCGCGAGAAGATTGTGC
ACCGCCGCTTTACAGGCTTCGACGCCGCTTCGTTCTACCATCGACACCACCACGCTGGCACCCAGTTGAT
CGGCGCGAGATTTAATCGCCGCGACAATTTGCGACGGCGCGTGCAGGGCCAGACTGGAGGTGGCAACGCC
AATCAGCAACGACTGTTTGCCCGCCAGTTGTTGTGCCACGCGGTTGGGAATGTAATTCAGCTCCGCCATC
GCCGCTTCCACTTTTTCCCGCGTTTTCGCAGAAACGTGGCTGGCCTGGTTCACCACGCGGGAAACGGTCT
GATAAGAGACACCGGCATACTCTGCGACATCGTATAACGTTACTGGTTTCACATTCACCACCCTGAATTG
ACTCTCTTCCGGGCGCTATCATGCCATACCGCGAAAGGTTTTGCGCCATTCGATGGTGTCCGGGATCTCG
ACGCTCTCCCTTATGCGACTCCTGCATTAGGAAGCAGCCCAGTAGTAGGTTGAGGCCGTTGAGCACCGCC
GCCGCAAGGAATGGTGCATGCAAGGAGATGGCGCCCAACAGTCCCCCGGCCACGGGGCCTGCCACCATAC
CCACGCCGAAACAAGCGCTCATGAGCCCGAAGTGGCGAGCCCGATCTTCCCCATCGGTGATGTCGGCGAT
ATAGGCGCCAGCAACCGCACCTGTGGCGCCGGTGATGCCGGCCACGATGCGTCCGGCGTAGAGGATCGAG
ATCTCGATCCCGCGAAATTAATACGACTCACTATAGGGGAATTGTGAGCGGATAACAATTCCCCTCTAGA
AATAATTTTGTTTAACTTTAAGAAGGAGATATACATATGGGTCATCACCATCATCACCATGGTTCGGACT
CAGAAGTCAATCAAGAAGCTAAGCCAGAGGTCAAGCCAGAAGTCAAGCCTGAGACTCACATCAATTTAAA
GGTGTCCGATGGATCTTCAGAGATCTTCTTCAAGATCAAAAAGACCACTCCTTTAAGAAGGCTGATGGAA
GCGTTCGCTAAAAGACAGGGTAAGGAAATGGACTCCTTAAGATTCTTGTACGACGGTATTAGAATTCAAG
CTGATCAGACCCCTGAAGATTTGGACATGGAGGATAACGATATTATTGAGGCTCACAGAGAACAGATTGG
TGGTGGTCCTGCAGATAACTATGACAACTTTGTCCTACCAGAGTTGCCATCTGTGCCAGACACACTACCA
ACTGCATCTGCTGGTGCCAGCACCTCAGCATCTGAAGACATTGACTTTGATGATCTTTCCCGGAGGTTTG
AAGAGCTGAAAAAGAAAACAGGCTGCTAGGGATCCGAATTCGAGCTCCGTCGACAAGCTTGCGGCCGCAC
TCGAGCACCACCACCACCACCACTGAGATCCGGCTGCTAACAAAGCCCGAAAGGAAGCTGAGTTGGCTGC
TGCCACCGCTGAGCAATAACTAGCATAACCCCTTGGGGCCTCTAAACGGGTCTTGAGGGGTTTTTTGCTG
AAAGGAGGAACTATATCCGGAT
